LOCUS       Exported 7487 bp ds-DNA circular SYN 13-MAY-2021
DEFINITION  Mammalian expression plasmid for SARS-CoV-2 3C-like proteinase.
ACCESSION   .
VERSION     .
KEYWORDS    pGBW-m4133821
SOURCE      synthetic DNA construct
  ORGANISM  synthetic DNA construct
REFERENCE   1 (bases 1 to 7487)
  TITLE     SARS-CoV-2 protein Mammalian expression constructs, tagged, for
            protein expression and/or purification
REFERENCE   2 (bases 1 to 7487)
  AUTHORS   .
  TITLE     Direct Submission
  JOURNAL   Exported May 13, 2021 from SnapGene Server 1.1.58
            http://www.snapgene.com
FEATURES             Location/Qualifiers
     source          1..7487
                     /organism="synthetic DNA construct"
                     /mol_type="other DNA"
     CDS             920..940
                     /codon_start=1
                     /product="tobacco etch virus (TEV) protease recognition and
                     cleavage site"
                     /label=TEV site
                     /translation="ENLYFQS"
     CDS             941..958
                     /codon_start=1
                     /product="6xHis affinity tag"
                     /label=6xHis
                     /translation="HHHHHH"
     polyA_signal    1027..1148
                     /label=SV40 poly(A) signal
                     /note="SV40 polyadenylation signal"
     primer_bind     complement(1038..1057)
                     /label=EBV-rev
                     /note="SV40 polyA terminator, reverse primer"
     primer_bind     1092..1111
                     /label=SV40pA-R
                     /note="SV40 polyA, reverse primer"
     terminator      1263..1309
                     /label=T7 terminator
                     /note="transcription terminator for bacteriophage T7 RNA
                     polymerase"
     terminator      1339..1475
                     /label=rrnG terminator
                     /note="transcription terminator from the E. coli ribosomal
                     RNA rrnG operon (Albrechtsen et al., 1991)"
     misc_feature    1520..1591
                     /label=3' beta-globin insulator
                     /note="insulator downstream of the human beta-globin locus
                     (Farrell et al., 2002)"
     rep_origin      complement(1817..2405)
                     /direction=LEFT
                     /label=ori
                     /note="high-copy-number ColE1/pMB1/pBR322/pUC origin of
                     replication"
     primer_bind     complement(1897..1916)
                     /label=pBR322ori-F
                     /note="pBR322 origin, forward primer"
     promoter        2905..4114
                     /label=UbC promoter
                     /note="human ubiquitin C promoter"
     primer_bind     3951..3970
                     /label=hUBCpro-F
                     /note="Human Ubiquitin C (UbC) promoter, forward primer"
     CDS             4118..5146
                     /codon_start=1
                     /gene="aph(4)-Ia"
                     /product="aminoglycoside phosphotransferase from E. coli"
                     /label=HygR
                     /note="confers resistance to hygromycin"
                     /translation="MGKKPELTATSVEKFLIEKFDSVSDLMQLSEGEESRAFSFDVGGR
                     GYVLRVNSCADGFYKDRYVYRHFASAALPIPEVLDIGEFSESLTYCISRRAQGVTLQDL
                     PETELPAVLQPVAEAMDAIAAADLSQTSGFGPFGPQGIGQYTTWRDFICAIADPHVYHW
                     QTVMDDTVSASVAQALDELMLWAEDCPEVRHLVHADFGSNNVLTDNGRITAVIDWSEAM
                     FGDSQYEVANIFFWRPWLACMEQQTRYFERRHPELAGSPRLRAYMLRIGLDQLYQSLVD
                     GNFDDAAWAQGRCDAIVRSGAGTVGRTQIARRSAAVWTDGCVEVLADSGNRRPSTRPRA
                     KE"
     polyA_signal    5173..5221
                     /note="synthetic polyadenylation signal"
     CDS             5487..6347
                     /codon_start=1
                     /gene="bla"
                     /product="beta-lactamase"
                     /label=AmpR
                     /note="confers resistance to ampicillin, carbenicillin, and
                     related antibiotics"
                     /translation="MSIQHFRVALIPFFAAFCLPVFAHPETLVKVKDAEDQLGARVGYI
                     ELDLNSGKILESFRPEERFPMMSTFKVLLCGAVLSRIDAGQEQLGRRIHYSQNDLVEYS
                     PVTEKHLTDGMTVRELCSAAITMSDNTAANLLLTTIGGPKELTAFLHNMGDHVTRLDRW
                     EPELNEAIPNDERDTTMPVAMATTLRKLLTGELLTLASRQQLIDWMEADKVAGPLLRSA
                     LPAGWFIADKSGAGERGSRGIIAALGPDGKPSRIVVIYTTGSQATMDERNRQIAEIGAS
                     LIKHW"
     primer_bind     complement(5705..5724)
                     /label=Amp-R
                     /note="Ampicillin resistance gene, reverse primer"
     terminator      6360..6496
                     /label=rrnG terminator
                     /note="transcription terminator from the E. coli ribosomal
                     RNA rrnG operon (Albrechtsen et al., 1991)"
     misc_feature    6641..6712
                     /label=5' beta-globin insulator
                     /note="insulator upstream of the human beta-globin locus
                     (Farrell et al., 2002)"
     terminator      6717..6763
                     /label=T7 terminator
                     /note="transcription terminator for bacteriophage T7 RNA
                     polymerase"
     polyA_signal    6781..6829
                     /note="synthetic polyadenylation signal"
     enhancer        6910..7213
                     /label=CMV enhancer
                     /note="human cytomegalovirus immediate early enhancer"
     promoter        7215..7417
                     /label=CMV promoter
                     /note="human cytomegalovirus (CMV) immediate early
                     promoter"
     primer_bind     7368..7388
                     /label=CMV-F
                     /note="Human CMV immediate early promoter, forward primer"
     regulatory      7486..8
                     /regulatory_class="other"
                     /note="vertebrate consensus sequence for strong initiation
                     of translation (Kozak, 1987)"
ORIGIN
        1 caccatgggt tttagaaaaa tggcattccc atctggtaaa gttgagggtt gtatggtaca
       61 agtaacttgt ggtacaacta cacttaacgg tctttggctt gatgacgtag tttactgtcc
      121 aagacatgtg atctgcacct ctgaagacat gcttaaccct aattatgaag atttactcat
      181 tcgtaagtct aatcataatt tcttggtaca ggctggtaat gttcaactca gggttattgg
      241 acattctatg caaaattgtg tacttaagct taaggttgat acagccaatc ctaagacacc
      301 taagtataag tttgttcgca ttcaaccagg acagactttt tcagtgttag cttgttacaa
      361 tggttcacca tctggtgttt accaatgtgc tatgaggccc aatttcacta ttaagggttc
      421 attccttaat ggttcatgtg gtagtgttgg ttttaacata gattatgact gtgtctcttt
      481 ttgttacatg caccatatgg aattaccaac tggagttcat gctggcacag acttagaagg
      541 taacttttat ggaccttttg ttgacaggca aacagcacaa gcagctggta cggacacaac
      601 tattacagtt aatgttttag cttggttgta cgctgctgtt ataaatggag acaggtggtt
      661 tctcaatcga tttaccacaa ctcttaatga ctttaacctt gtggctatga agtacaatta
      721 tgaacctcta acacaagacc atgttgacat actaggacct ctttctgctc aaactggaat
      781 tgccgtttta gatatgtgtg cttcattaaa agaattactg caaaatggta tgaatggacg
      841 taccatattg ggtagtgctt tattagaaga tgaatttaca ccttttgatg ttgttagaca
      901 atgctcaggt gttactttcg aaaaccttta ctttcagtcg caccatcacc atcaccatta
      961 aggatccgca ggcctctgct agcttgactg actgagatac agcgtacctt cagctcacag
     1021 acatgataag atacattgat gagtttggac aaaccacaac tagaatgcag tgaaaaaaat
     1081 gctttatttg tgaaatttgt gatgctattg ctttatttgt aaccattata agctgcaata
     1141 aacaagttaa caacaacaat tgcattcatt ttatgtttca ggttcagggg gaggtgtggg
     1201 aggtttttta aagcaagtaa aacctctaca aatgtggtat tggcccatct ctatcggtat
     1261 cgtagcataa ccccttgggg cctctaaacg ggtcttgagg ggttttttgt gcccctcggg
     1321 ccggattgct atctaccggc attggcgcag aaaaaaatgc ctgatgcgac gctgcgcgtc
     1381 ttatactccc acatatgcca gattcagcaa cggatacggc ttccccaact tgcccacttc
     1441 catacgtgtc ctccttacca gaaatttatc cttaaggtcg tcagctatcc tgcaggcgat
     1501 ctctcgattt cgatcaagac attcctttaa tggtcttttc tggacaccac taggggtcag
     1561 aagtagttca tcaaactttc ttccctccct aatctcattg gttaccttgg gctatcgaaa
     1621 cttaattaac cagtcaagtc agctacttgg cgagatcgac ttgtctgggt ttcgactacg
     1681 ctcagaattg cgtcagtcaa gttcgatctg gtccttgcta ttgcacccgt tctccgatta
     1741 cgagtttcat ttaaatcatg tgagcaaaag gccagcaaaa ggccaggaac cgtaaaaagg
     1801 ccgcgttgct ggcgtttttc cataggctcc gcccccctga cgagcatcac aaaaatcgac
     1861 gctcaagtca gaggtggcga aacccgacag gactataaag ataccaggcg tttccccctg
     1921 gaagctccct cgtgcgctct cctgttccga ccctgccgct taccggatac ctgtccgcct
     1981 ttctcccttc gggaagcgtg gcgctttctc atagctcacg ctgtaggtat ctcagttcgg
     2041 tgtaggtcgt tcgctccaag ctgggctgtg tgcacgaacc ccccgttcag cccgaccgct
     2101 gcgccttatc cggtaactat cgtcttgagt ccaacccggt aagacacgac ttatcgccac
     2161 tggcagcagc cactggtaac aggattagca gagcgaggta tgtaggcggt gctacagagt
     2221 tcttgaagtg gtggcctaac tacggctaca ctagaagaac agtatttggt atctgcgctc
     2281 tgctgaagcc agttaccttc ggaaaaagag ttggtagctc ttgatccggc aaacaaacca
     2341 ccgctggtag cggtggtttt tttgtttgca agcagcagat tacgcgcaga aaaaaaggat
     2401 ctcaagaaga tcctttgatc ttttctacgg ggtctgacgc tcagtggaac gaaaactcac
     2461 gttaagggat tttggtcatg agattatcaa aaaggatctt cacctagatc cttttaaatt
     2521 aaaaatgaag ttttaaatca atctaaagta tatatgagta aacttggtct gacagttacc
     2581 aatgcttaat cagtgaggca cctatctcag cgatctgtct atttcgttca tccatagttg
     2641 catttaaatt tccgaactct ccaaggccct cgtcggaaaa tcttcaaacc tttcgtccga
     2701 tccatcttgc aggctacctc tcgaacgaac tatcgcaagt ctcttggccg gccttgcgcc
     2761 ttggctattg cttggcagcg cctatcgcca ggtattactc caatcccgaa tatccgagat
     2821 cgggatcacc cgagagaagt tcaacctaca tcctcaatcc cgatctatcc gagatccgag
     2881 gaatatcgaa atcggggcgc gcctggcctc cgcgccgggt tttggcgcct cccgcgggcg
     2941 cccccctcgt cacggcgagc gctgccacgt cagacgaagg gcgcaggagc gtcctgatcc
     3001 ttccgcccgg acgctcagga cagcggcccg ctgctcataa gactcggcct tagaacccca
     3061 gtatcagcag aaggacattt taggacggga cttgggtgac tctagggcac tggttttctt
     3121 tccagagagc ggaacaggcg aggaaaagta gtcccttctc ggcgattctg cggagggatc
     3181 tccgtggggc ggtgaacgcc gatgattata taaggacgcg ccgggtgtgg cacagctagt
     3241 tccgtcgcag ccgggatttg ggtcgcggtt cttgtttgtg gatcgctgtg atcgtcactt
     3301 ggtgagtagc gggctgctgg gctggccggg gctttcgtgg ccgccgggcc gctcggtggg
     3361 acggaagcgt gtggagagac cgccaagggc tgtagtctgg gtccgcgagc aaggttgccc
     3421 tgaactgggg gttgggggga gcgcagcaaa atggcggctg ttcccgagtc ttgaatggaa
     3481 gacgcttgtg aggcgggctg tgaggtcgtt gaaacaaggt ggggggcatg gtgggcggca
     3541 agaacccaag gtcttgagcc cttcgctaat gcgggaaagc tcttattcgg gtgagatggg
     3601 ctgggcacca tctggggacc ctgacgtgaa gtttgtcact gactggagaa ctcggtttgt
     3661 cgtctgttgc gggggcggca gttatggcgg tgccgttggg cagtgcaccc gtacctttgg
     3721 gagcgcgcgc cctcgtcgtg tcgtgacgtc acccgttctg ttggcttata atgcagggtg
     3781 gggccacctg ccggtaggtg tgcggtaggc ttttctccgt cgcaggacgc agggttcggg
     3841 cctagggtag gctctcctga atcgacaggc gccggacctc tggtgagggg agggataagt
     3901 gaggcgtcag tttctttggt cggttttatg tacctatctt cttaagtagc tgaagctccg
     3961 gttttgaact atgcgctcgg ggttggcgag tgtgttttgt gaagtttttt aggcaccttt
     4021 tgaaatgtaa tcatttgggt caatatgtaa ttttcagtgt tagacttgta aattgtccgc
     4081 taaattctgg ccgtttttgg cttttttgtt agacaacatg ggtaaaaagc ctgaactcac
     4141 cgcgacgtct gtcgagaagt ttctgatcga aaagttcgac agcgtctccg acctgatgca
     4201 gctctcggag ggcgaagaat ctcgtgcttt cagcttcgat gtaggagggc gtggatatgt
     4261 cctgcgggta aatagctgcg ccgatggttt ctacaaagat cgttatgttt atcggcactt
     4321 tgcatccgcc gcgctcccga ttccggaagt gcttgacatt ggggagttca gcgagagcct
     4381 gacctattgc atctcccgcc gtgcacaggg tgtcacgttg caagacctgc ctgaaaccga
     4441 actgcccgct gttctgcagc cggtcgcgga ggcaatggat gccatcgctg ccgccgatct
     4501 tagccagacg agcgggttcg gcccattcgg accgcaagga atcggtcaat acactacatg
     4561 gcgtgatttc atatgcgcga ttgctgatcc ccatgtgtat cactggcaaa ctgtgatgga
     4621 cgacaccgtc agtgcgtccg tcgcgcaggc tctcgatgag ctgatgcttt gggccgagga
     4681 ctgccccgaa gtccggcacc tcgtgcacgc ggatttcggc tccaacaatg tcctgacgga
     4741 caatggccgc ataacagcgg tcattgactg gagcgaggcg atgttcgggg attcccaata
     4801 cgaggtcgcc aacatcttct tctggaggcc gtggttggct tgtatggagc agcagacgcg
     4861 ctacttcgag cggaggcatc cggagcttgc aggatcgccc cggctccggg cgtatatgct
     4921 ccgcattggt cttgaccaac tctatcagag cttggttgac ggcaatttcg atgatgcagc
     4981 ttgggcgcag ggtcgatgcg acgcaatcgt ccgatccgga gccgggactg tcgggcgtac
     5041 acaaatcgcc cgcagaagcg ccgccgtctg gaccgatggc tgtgtagaag tactcgccga
     5101 tagtggaaac cgacgcccca gcactcgtcc gagggcaaag gaataagcta gtatgtaagc
     5161 ctagtcttag ataataaaat cgctatccat cgaagatgga tgtgtgttgg ttttttgtgt
     5221 gtgtaacgct aggcgcgcct ggtgtaccga gaacgatcct ctcagtgcga gtctcgacga
     5281 tccatatcgt tgcttggcag tcagccagtc ggaatccagc ttgggaccca ggaagtccaa
     5341 tcgtcagata ttgtactcaa gcctggtcac ggcagcgtac cgatctgttt aaacctagat
     5401 attgatagtc tgatcggtca acgtataatc gagtcctagc ttttgcaaac atctatcaag
     5461 agacaggatc agcaggaggc tttcgcatga gtattcaaca tttccgtgtc gcccttattc
     5521 ccttttttgc ggcattttgc cttcctgttt ttgctcaccc agaaacgctg gtgaaagtaa
     5581 aagatgctga agatcagttg ggtgcgcgag tgggttacat cgaactggat ctcaacagcg
     5641 gtaagatcct tgagagtttt cgccccgaag aacgctttcc aatgatgagc acttttaaag
     5701 ttctgctatg tggcgcggta ttatcccgta ttgacgccgg gcaagagcaa ctcggtcgcc
     5761 gcatacacta ttctcagaat gacttggttg agtattcacc agtcacagaa aagcatctta
     5821 cggatggcat gacagtaaga gaattatgca gtgctgccat aaccatgagt gataacactg
     5881 cggccaactt acttctgaca acgattggag gaccgaagga gctaaccgct tttttgcaca
     5941 acatggggga tcatgtaact cgccttgatc gttgggaacc ggagctgaat gaagccatac
     6001 caaacgacga gcgtgacacc acgatgcctg tagcaatggc aacaaccttg cgtaaactat
     6061 taactggcga actacttact ctagcttccc ggcaacagtt gatagactgg atggaggcgg
     6121 ataaagttgc aggaccactt ctgcgctcgg cccttccggc tggctggttt attgctgata
     6181 aatctggagc cggtgagcgt gggtctcgcg gtatcattgc agcactgggg ccagatggta
     6241 agccctcccg tatcgtagtt atctacacga cggggagtca ggcaactatg gatgaacgaa
     6301 atagacagat cgctgagata ggtgcctcac tgattaagca ttggtaaccg attctaggtg
     6361 cattggcgca gaaaaaaatg cctgatgcga cgctgcgcgt cttatactcc cacatatgcc
     6421 agattcagca acggatacgg cttccccaac ttgcccactt ccatacgtgt cctccttacc
     6481 agaaatttat ccttaagatc gtttaaactc gactctggct ctatcgaatc tccgtcgttt
     6541 cgagcttacg cgaacagccg tggcgctcat ttgctcgtcg ggcatcgaat ctcgtcagct
     6601 atcgtcagct tacctttttg gcagcgatcg cggctcccga catcttggac cattagctcc
     6661 acaggtatct tcttccctct agtggtcata acagcagctt cagctacctc tcaattcaaa
     6721 aaacccctca agacccgttt agaggcccca aggggttatg ctatcaatcg ttgcgttaca
     6781 cacacaaaaa accaacacac atccatcttc gatggatagc gattttatta tctaactgct
     6841 gatcgagtgt agccagatct agtaatcaat tacggggtca ttagttcata gcccatatat
     6901 ggagttccgc gttacataac ttacggtaaa tggcccgcct ggctgaccgc ccaacgaccc
     6961 ccgcccattg acgtcaataa tgacgtatgt tcccatagta acgccaatag ggactttcca
     7021 ttgacgtcaa tgggtggagt atttacggta aactgcccac ttggcagtac atcaagtgta
     7081 tcatatgcca agtacgcccc ctattgacgt caatgacggt aaatggcccg cctggcatta
     7141 tgcccagtac atgaccttat gggactttcc tacttggcag tacatctacg tattagtcat
     7201 cgctattacc atgctgatgc ggttttggca gtacatcaat gggcgtggat agcggtttga
     7261 ctcacgggga tttccaagtc tccaccccat tgacgtcaat gggagtttgt tttggcacca
     7321 aaatcaacgg gactttccaa aatgtcgtaa caactccgcc ccattgacgc aaatgggcgg
     7381 taggcgtgta cggtgggagg tctatataag cagagctggt ttagtgaacc gtcagatcag
     7441 atctttgtcg atcctaccat ccactcgaca cacccgccag cggccgc
//
