[The description below was written by a language model from this plasmid's Addgene catalogue record and the feature table of its GenBank file.]
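Description:
pGBW-m4133821 is a mammalian expression plasmid built on the pTwist_CMV_Hygro_6 backbone to produce the SARS-CoV-2 3C-like proteinase (nsp5, the main protease processed out of the ORF1ab polyprotein). The circular construct is 7,487 bp. It is propagated in E. coli through a high-copy ColE1/pUC-type origin with ampicillin selection from the bla gene. For selection in mammalian cells, it carries a separate cassette in which the human ubiquitin C promoter drives the hygromycin phosphotransferase gene, followed by a synthetic polyadenylation signal.

The wild-type protease coding sequence (about 0.9 kb) is not annotated as its own feature in the table. Its position can be inferred from the gap between a Kozak consensus spanning the plasmid origin and the tag sequences that begin near position 920. Transcription is driven by the human CMV immediate-early enhancer and promoter and is terminated by an SV40 poly(A) signal. At its C terminus the open reading frame runs into a backbone-encoded TEV protease recognition site followed by a 6xHis tag, so the protein can be captured by metal-affinity chromatography and the tag then cleaved off with TEV protease.

The expression unit is flanked by 5' and 3' beta-globin insulator elements, together with T7 and rrnG bacterial terminators and an upstream synthetic poly(A) signal. These elements serve to shield the cassette from read-through transcription and neighbouring regulatory influences. The plasmid belongs to a set of tagged SARS-CoV-2 protein constructs intended for expression and/or purification from mammalian cells, and hygromycin selection should also permit enrichment of stably transfected cells.
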