Addgene plasmid #152947: pGBW-m4133821
Purpose: Mammalian expression plasmid for SARS-CoV-2 3C-like proteinase
Depositing lab: Ginkgo Bioworks & Benjie Chen. Depositing organization: Ginkgo Bioworks.
Backbone
  Vector backbone: pTwist_CMV_Hygro_6
  Backbone size w/o insert (bp): 6525
  Vector type: Mammalian Expression
  Selectable markers: Hygromycin
Growth in bacteria
  Bacterial resistance: Ampicillin, 100 μg/mL
  Growth temperature: 37°C
  Growth strain: DH5alpha
  Copy number: High Copy
Gene/Insert
  Gene/Insert name: SARS-CoV-2 3C-like proteinase (alt name: nsp5)
  Species: Severe acute respiratory syndrome coronavirus 2
  Insert size (bp): 911
  Mutation: wt
  Entrez Gene: ORF1ab (a.k.a. GU280_gp01)
  Promoter: CMV
  Tag / fusion protein: Cleavable TEV;6xHis-003 (C terminal on backbone)
  Cloning method: Unknown
Resource information
  A portion of this plasmid was derived from a plasmid made by: GinkgoBioworks
Depositor comments: NCBI reference sequence: YP_009725301.1
How to cite: pGBW-m4133821 was a gift from Ginkgo Bioworks & Benjie Chen (Addgene plasmid # 152947 ; http://n2t.net/addgene:152947 ; RRID:Addgene_152947)
